Addgene plasmid #110706: B. fragilis mRNA toehold switch sensor
Purpose: Toehold switch sensor to detect a species specific mRNA with GFP output
Depositing lab: James Collins. Depositing organization: Massachusetts Institute of Technology. Publication: A low-cost paper-based synthetic biology platform for analyzing gut microbiota and host biomarkers. Takahashi MK, Tan X, Dy AJ, Braff D, Akana RT, Furuta Y, Donghia N, Ananthakrishnan A, Collins JJ. Nat Commun. 2018 Aug 21;9(1):3347. doi: 10.1038/s41467-018-05864-4. PubMed 30131493.
Backbone
  Vector backbone: pCOLA
  Vector type: Synthetic Biology
Growth in bacteria
  Bacterial resistance: Kanamycin, 50 μg/mL
  Growth temperature: 37°C
  Growth strain: NEB Stable
  Copy number: Low Copy
Gene/Insert
  Gene/Insert name: B. fragilis species specific toehold switch sensor
  Promoter: T7
  Cloning method: Gibson Cloning
  Sequencing primers: 5′ ttcaccaccctgaattgactc
Terms and licenses: Academic/Nonprofit Terms; Industry Terms: Not Available to Industry
How to cite: B. fragilis mRNA toehold switch sensor was a gift from James Collins (Addgene plasmid # 110706 ; http://n2t.net/addgene:110706 ; RRID:Addgene_110706)
