[The description below was written by a language model from this plasmid's Addgene catalogue record and pLannotate feature annotations shown in this document.]
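Description:
B. fragilis mRNA toehold switch sensor is a low-copy synthetic biology plasmid built on the pCOLA backbone and propagated in E. coli. It replicates from the ColA origin, which is compatible with other common origin classes, so it can coexist with additional plasmids. Selection is by kanamycin through an aminoglycoside phosphotransferase (KanR) gene driven by a bla-type promoter. The backbone also carries lacI with its own promoter, as well as short remnants annotated as a tetracycline resistance fragment, a CAP binding site and a partial AmpR promoter. These remnants appear to be vector leftovers rather than functional parts. The two sequence records, about 4.2 kb each, differ by a single nucleotide and have the same feature layout.

The payload is a T7 promoter-driven cassette ending at a T7 terminator. About 100 nt of unannotated sequence lies between the promoter and the reporter open reading frame, and this is presumably where the toehold switch riboregulator sits, although the feature table does not mark it. In a toehold switch, an RNA hairpin sequesters the ribosome binding site and start codon. Binding of a complementary trigger RNA, here a species-specific Bacteroides fragilis mRNA, opens the hairpin and allows the downstream reporter to be translated. The catalogue entry gives the output as GFP. The automated annotation labels the roughly 714 nt coding sequence as hfriFP, which is probably a best-match call for a GFP-family protein rather than a firm identification. A partial ssrA (LVA) degradation tag follows the reporter and would shorten its lifetime in bacteria. The associated work used such sensors in a paper-based platform for analysing gut microbiota and host biomarkers.
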