Features (pLannotate 1.2.2; 12 found; start..end, strand, type, name):
     34..52      +  promoter       T7 promoter: promoter for bacteriophage T7 RNA polymerase
    151..864     +  CDS            hfriFP: hfriFP is a fluorescent protein published in 2013, derived from Herbaspirillum frisingense.
    874..894     +  CDS            ssrA tag (LVA) (fragment): C-terminal peptide that mediates degradation in bacteria through the ClpXP and ClpAP proteases (McGinness et al., 2006) mutant LVA variant that confers accelerated degradation under some conditions (Andersen et al., 1998)
    972..1019    +  terminator     T7 terminator: transcription terminator for bacteriophage T7 RNA polymerase
   1183..1240    +  promoter       AmpR promoter (fragment): bla
   1249..2064    -  CDS            KanR: aminoglycoside phosphotransferase; aph(3')-Ia; confers resistance to kanamycin in bacteria or G418 (Geneticin®) in eukaryotes
   2065..2156    -  promoter       AmpR promoter: bla
   2174..2809    -  rep_origin     ColA ori: Plasmids containing the ColA origin of replication can be propagated in E. coli cells that contain additional plasmids with compatible origins.
   2894..2958    -  CDS            TcR (fragment): tetracycline efflux protein; tet; confers resistance to tetracycline
   2973..2994    -  protein_bind   CAP binding site: CAP binding activates transcription in the presence of cAMP. E. coli catabolite activator protein
   3007..4089    -  CDS            lacI: lac repressor; lacI; The lac repressor binds to the lac operator to inhibit transcription in E. coli. This inhibition can be relieved by adding lactose or isopropyl-β-D-thiogalactopyranoside (IPTG).
   4090..4167    -  promoter       lacI promoter: lacI
>Addgene plasmid #110706 | B. fragilis mRNA toehold switch sensor | depositor full sequence | sequence record 212150 | B. fragilis mRNA toehold switch sensor sequence 4192 bps
AAGTCTAACGCTGCTCTGGGCTAACTGTCGCGCTAATACGACTCACTATAGGGATATCTTCTGCTTCCTG
AATTATTATTGGGTCCGTTGGACTTTAGAACAGAGGAGATAAAGATGAACGGACCCAAGAACCTGGCGGC
AGCGCAAAAGATGCGTAAAGGAGAAGAACTTTTCACTGGAGTTGTCCCAATTCTTGTTGAATTAGATGGT
GATGTTAATGGGCACAAATTTTCTGTCAGTGGAGAGGGTGAAGGTGATGCAACATACGGAAAACTTACCC
TTAAATTTATTTGCACTACTGGAAAACTACCTGTTCCGTGGCCAACACTTGTCACTACTTTCGGTTATGG
TGTTCAATGCTTTGCGAGATACCCAGATCACATGAAACAGCATGACTTTTTCAAGAGTGCCATGCCCGAA
GGTTACGTACAGGAAAGAACTATATTTTTCAAAGATGACGGGAACTACAAGACACGTGCTGAAGTCAAGT
TTGAAGGTGATACCCTTGTTAATAGAATCGAGTTAAAAGGTATTGATTTTAAAGAAGATGGAAACATTCT
TGGACACAAATTGGAATACAACTATAACTCACACAATGTATACATCATGGCAGACAAACAAAAGAATGGA
ATCAAAGTTAACTTCAAAATTAGACACAACATTGAAGATGGAAGCGTTCAACTAGCAGACCATTATCAAC
AAAATACTCCGATTGGCGATGGCCCTGTCCTTTTACCAGACAACCATTACCTGTCCACACAATCTGCCCT
TTCGAAAGATCCCAACGAAAAGAGAGACCACATGGTCCTTCTTGAGTTTGTAACCGCTGCTGGGATTACA
CATGGCATGGATGAACTATACAAAAGGCCTGCAGCAAACGACGAAAACTACGCTGCATCAGTTTAATAAG
ATAAACCAGAGCGGCACGGCAAGCAGAGTATACGAGATTCGGTAGCCACCGCTGAGCATAACTAGCATAA
CCCCTTGGGGCCTCTAAACGGGTCTTGAGGGGTTTTTTGCTGAAACCTCAGGCATTTGAGAAGCACACGG
TCACACTGCTTCCGGTAGTCAATAAACCGGTAAACCAGCAATAGACATAAGCGGCTATTTAACGACCCTG
CCCTGAACCGACGACAAGCTGACGACCGGGTCTCCGCAAGTGGCACTTTTCGGGGAAATGTGCGCGGAAC
CCCTATTTGTTTATTTTTCTAAATACATTCAAATATGTATCCGCTCATGAATTAATTCTTAGAAAAACTC
ATCGAGCATCAAATGAAACTGCAATTTATTCATATCAGGATTATCAATACCATATTTTTGAAAAAGCCGT
TTCTGTAATGAAGGAGAAAACTCACCGAGGCAGTTCCATAGGATGGCAAGATCCTGGTATCGGTCTGCGA
TTCCGACTCGTCCAACATCAATACAACCTATTAATTTCCCCTCGTCAAAAATAAGGTTATCAAGTGAGAA
ATCACCATGAGTGACGACTGAATCCGGTGAGAATGGCAAAAGTTTATGCATTTCTTTCCAGACTTGTTCA
ACAGGCCAGCCATTACGCTCGTCATCAAAATCACTCGCATCAACCAAACCGTTATTCATTCGTGATTGCG
CCTGAGCGAGACGAAATACGCGGTCGCTGTTAAAAGGACAATTACAAACAGGAATCGAATGCAACCGGCG
CAGGAACACTGCCAGCGCATCAACAATATTTTCACCTGAATCAGGATATTCTTCTAATACCTGGAATGCT
GTTTTCCCGGGGATCGCAGTGGTGAGTAACCATGCATCATCAGGAGTACGGATAAAATGCTTGATGGTCG
GAAGAGGCATAAATTCCGTCAGCCAGTTTAGTCTGACCATCTCATCTGTAACATCATTGGCAACGCTACC
TTTGCCATGTTTCAGAAACAACTCTGGCGCATCGGGCTTCCCATACAATCGATAGATTGTCGCACCTGAT
TGCCCGACATTATCGCGAGCCCATTTATACCCATATAAATCAGCATCCATGTTGGAATTTAATCGCGGCC
TAGAGCAAGACGTTTCCCGTTGAATATGGCTCATACTCTTCCTTTTTCAATATTATTGAAGCATTTATCA
GGGTTATTGTCTCATGAGCGGATACATATTTGAATGTATTTAGAAAAATAAACAAATAGGCATGCTAGCG
CAGAAACGTCCTAGAAGATGCCAGGAGGATACTTAGCAGAGAGACAATAAGGCCGGAGCGAAGCCGTTTT
TCCATAGGCTCCGCCCCCCTGACGAACATCACGAAATCTGACGCTCAAATCAGTGGTGGCGAAACCCGAC
AGGACTATAAAGATACCAGGCGTTTCCCCCTGATGGCTCCCTCTTGCGCTCTCCTGTTCCCGTCCTGCGG
CGTCCGTGTTGTGGTGGAGGCTTTACCCAAATCACCACGTCCCGTTCCGTGTAGACAGTTCGCTCCAAGC
TGGGCTGTGTGCAAGAACCCCCCGTTCAGCCCGACTGCTGCGCCTTATCCGGTAACTATCATCTTGAGTC
CAACCCGGAAAGACACGACAAAACGCCACTGGCAGCAGCCATTGGTAACTGAGAATTAGTGGATTTAGAT
ATCGAGAGTCTTGAAGTGGTGGCCTAACAGAGGCTACACTGAAAGGACAGTATTTGGTATCTGCGCTCCA
CTAAAGCCAGTTACCAGGTTAAGCAGTTCCCCAACTGACTTAACCTTCGATCAAACCGCCTCCCCAGGCG
GTTTTTTCGTTTACAGAGCAGGAGATTACGACGATCGTAAAAGGATCTCAAGAAGATCCTTTACGGATTC
CCGACACCATCACTCTAGATTTCAGTGCAATTTATCTCTTCAAATGTAGCACCTGAAGTCAGCCCCATAC
GATATAAGTTGTAATTCTCATGTTAGTCATGCCCCGCGCCCACCGGAAGGAGCTGACTGGGTTGAAGGCT
CTCAAGGGCATCGGTCGAGATCCCGGTGCCTAATGAGTGAGCTAACTTACATTAATTGCGTTGCGCTCAC
TGCCCGCTTTCCAGTCGGGAAACCTGTCGTGCCAGCTGCATTAATGAATCGGCCAACGCGCGGGGAGAGG
CGGTTTGCGTATTGGGCGCCAGGGTGGTTTTTCTTTTCACCAGTGAGACGGGCAACAGCTGATTGCCCTT
CACCGCCTGGCCCTGAGAGAGTTGCAGCAAGCGGTCCACGCTGGTTTGCCCCAGCAGGCGAAAATCCTGT
TTGATGGTGGTTAACGGCGGGATATAACATGAGCTGTCTTCGGTATCGTCGTATCCCACTACCGAGATGT
CCGCACCAACGCGCAGCCCGGACTCGGTAATGGCGCGCATTGCGCCCAGCGCCATCTGATCGTTGGCAAC
CAGCATCGCAGTGGGAACGATGCCCTCATTCAGCATTTGCATGGTTTGTTGAAAACCGGACATGGCACTC
CAGTCGCCTTCCCGTTCCGCTATCGGCTGAATTTGATTGCGAGTGAGATATTTATGCCAGCCAGCCAGAC
GCAGACGCGCCGAGACAGAACTTAATGGGCCCGCTAACAGCGCGATTTGCTGGTGACCCAATGCGACCAG
ATGCTCCACGCCCAGTCGCGTACCGTCTTCATGGGAGAAAATAATACTGTTGATGGGTGTCTGGTCAGAG
ACATCAAGAAATAACGCCGGAACATTAGTGCAGGCAGCTTCCACAGCAATGGCATCCTGGTCATCCAGCG
GATAGTTAATGATCAGCCCACTGACGCGTTGCGCGAGAAGATTGTGCACCGCCGCTTTACAGGCTTCGAC
GCCGCTTCGTTCTACCATCGACACCACCACGCTGGCACCCAGTTGATCGGCGCGAGATTTAATCGCCGCG
ACAATTTGCGACGGCGCGTGCAGGGCCAGACTGGAGGTGGCAACGCCAATCAGCAACGACTGTTTGCCCG
CCAGTTGTTGTGCCACGCGGTTGGGAATGTAATTCAGCTCCGCCATCGCCGCTTCCACTTTTTCCCGCGT
TTTCGCAGAAACGTGGCTGGCCTGGTTCACCACGCGGGAAACGGTCTGATAAGAGACACCGGCATACTCT
GCGACATCGTATAACGTTACTGGTTTCACATTCACCACCCTGAATTGACTCTCTTCCGGGCGCTATCATG
CCATACCGCGAAAGGTTTTGCGCCATTCGATGGTGTCCGGGATCTCGACGCTCTCCCTTATG
