Features (pLannotate 1.2.2; 12 found; start..end, strand, type, name):
     34..52      +  promoter       T7 promoter: promoter for bacteriophage T7 RNA polymerase
    151..864     +  CDS            hfriFP: hfriFP is a fluorescent protein published in 2013, derived from Herbaspirillum frisingense.
    874..894     +  CDS            ssrA tag (LVA) (fragment): C-terminal peptide that mediates degradation in bacteria through the ClpXP and ClpAP proteases (McGinness et al., 2006) mutant LVA variant that confers accelerated degradation under some conditions (Andersen et al., 1998)
    973..1020    +  terminator     T7 terminator: transcription terminator for bacteriophage T7 RNA polymerase
   1184..1241    +  promoter       AmpR promoter (fragment): bla
   1250..2065    -  CDS            KanR: aminoglycoside phosphotransferase; aph(3')-Ia; confers resistance to kanamycin in bacteria or G418 (Geneticin®) in eukaryotes
   2066..2157    -  promoter       AmpR promoter: bla
   2175..2810    -  rep_origin     ColA ori: Plasmids containing the ColA origin of replication can be propagated in E. coli cells that contain additional plasmids with compatible origins.
   2895..2959    -  CDS            TcR (fragment): tetracycline efflux protein; tet; confers resistance to tetracycline
   2974..2995    -  protein_bind   CAP binding site: CAP binding activates transcription in the presence of cAMP. E. coli catabolite activator protein
   3008..4090    -  CDS            lacI: lac repressor; lacI; The lac repressor binds to the lac operator to inhibit transcription in E. coli. This inhibition can be relieved by adding lactose or isopropyl-β-D-thiogalactopyranoside (IPTG).
   4091..4168    -  promoter       lacI promoter: lacI
>Addgene plasmid #110706 | B. fragilis mRNA toehold switch sensor | addgene full sequence | sequence record 217904 | Addgene NGS Result
AAGTCTAACGCTGCTCTGGGCTAACTGTCGCGCTAATACGACTCACTATAGGGATATCTTCTGCTTCCTG
AATTATTATTGGGTCCGTTGGACTTTAGAACAGAGGAGATAAAGATGAACGGACCCAAGAACCTGGCGGC
AGCGCAAAAGATGCGTAAAGGAGAAGAACTTTTCACTGGAGTTGTCCCAATTCTTGTTGAATTAGATGGT
GATGTTAATGGGCACAAATTTTCTGTCAGTGGAGAGGGTGAAGGTGATGCAACATACGGAAAACTTACCC
TTAAATTTATTTGCACTACTGGAAAACTACCTGTTCCGTGGCCAACACTTGTCACTACTTTCGGTTATGG
TGTTCAATGCTTTGCGAGATACCCAGATCACATGAAACAGCATGACTTTTTCAAGAGTGCCATGCCCGAA
GGTTACGTACAGGAAAGAACTATATTTTTCAAAGATGACGGGAACTACAAGACACGTGCTGAAGTCAAGT
TTGAAGGTGATACCCTTGTTAATAGAATCGAGTTAAAAGGTATTGATTTTAAAGAAGATGGAAACATTCT
TGGACACAAATTGGAATACAACTATAACTCACACAATGTATACATCATGGCAGACAAACAAAAGAATGGA
ATCAAAGTTAACTTCAAAATTAGACACAACATTGAAGATGGAAGCGTTCAACTAGCAGACCATTATCAAC
AAAATACTCCGATTGGCGATGGCCCTGTCCTTTTACCAGACAACCATTACCTGTCCACACAATCTGCCCT
TTCGAAAGATCCCAACGAAAAGAGAGACCACATGGTCCTTCTTGAGTTTGTAACCGCTGCTGGGATTACA
CATGGCATGGATGAACTATACAAAAGGCCTGCAGCAAACGACGAAAACTACGCTGCATCAGTTTAATAAG
ATAAACCAGAGCGGCACGGCAAGCAGAGTATACGAGATTCGGTAGCCACCGCTGAGCAATAACTAGCATA
ACCCCTTGGGGCCTCTAAACGGGTCTTGAGGGGTTTTTTGCTGAAACCTCAGGCATTTGAGAAGCACACG
GTCACACTGCTTCCGGTAGTCAATAAACCGGTAAACCAGCAATAGACATAAGCGGCTATTTAACGACCCT
GCCCTGAACCGACGACAAGCTGACGACCGGGTCTCCGCAAGTGGCACTTTTCGGGGAAATGTGCGCGGAA
CCCCTATTTGTTTATTTTTCTAAATACATTCAAATATGTATCCGCTCATGAATTAATTCTTAGAAAAACT
CATCGAGCATCAAATGAAACTGCAATTTATTCATATCAGGATTATCAATACCATATTTTTGAAAAAGCCG
TTTCTGTAATGAAGGAGAAAACTCACCGAGGCAGTTCCATAGGATGGCAAGATCCTGGTATCGGTCTGCG
ATTCCGACTCGTCCAACATCAATACAACCTATTAATTTCCCCTCGTCAAAAATAAGGTTATCAAGTGAGA
AATCACCATGAGTGACGACTGAATCCGGTGAGAATGGCAAAAGTTTATGCATTTCTTTCCAGACTTGTTC
AACAGGCCAGCCATTACGCTCGTCATCAAAATCACTCGCATCAACCAAACCGTTATTCATTCGTGATTGC
GCCTGAGCGAGACGAAATACGCGGTCGCTGTTAAAAGGACAATTACAAACAGGAATCGAATGCAACCGGC
GCAGGAACACTGCCAGCGCATCAACAATATTTTCACCTGAATCAGGATATTCTTCTAATACCTGGAATGC
TGTTTTCCCGGGGATCGCAGTGGTGAGTAACCATGCATCATCAGGAGTACGGATAAAATGCTTGATGGTC
GGAAGAGGCATAAATTCCGTCAGCCAGTTTAGTCTGACCATCTCATCTGTAACATCATTGGCAACGCTAC
CTTTGCCATGTTTCAGAAACAACTCTGGCGCATCGGGCTTCCCATACAATCGATAGATTGTCGCACCTGA
TTGCCCGACATTATCGCGAGCCCATTTATACCCATATAAATCAGCATCCATGTTGGAATTTAATCGCGGC
CTAGAGCAAGACGTTTCCCGTTGAATATGGCTCATACTCTTCCTTTTTCAATATTATTGAAGCATTTATC
AGGGTTATTGTCTCATGAGCGGATACATATTTGAATGTATTTAGAAAAATAAACAAATAGGCATGCTAGC
GCAGAAACGTCCTAGAAGATGCCAGGAGGATACTTAGCAGAGAGACAATAAGGCCGGAGCGAAGCCGTTT
TTCCATAGGCTCCGCCCCCCTGACGAACATCACGAAATCTGACGCTCAAATCAGTGGTGGCGAAACCCGA
CAGGACTATAAAGATACCAGGCGTTTCCCCCTGATGGCTCCCTCTTGCGCTCTCCTGTTCCCGTCCTGCG
GCGTCCGTGTTGTGGTGGAGGCTTTACCCAAATCACCACGTCCCGTTCCGTGTAGACAGTTCGCTCCAAG
CTGGGCTGTGTGCAAGAACCCCCCGTTCAGCCCGACTGCTGCGCCTTATCCGGTAACTATCATCTTGAGT
CCAACCCGGAAAGACACGACAAAACGCCACTGGCAGCAGCCATTGGTAACTGAGAATTAGTGGATTTAGA
TATCGAGAGTCTTGAAGTGGTGGCCTAACAGAGGCTACACTGAAAGGACAGTATTTGGTATCTGCGCTCC
ACTAAAGCCAGTTACCAGGTTAAGCAGTTCCCCAACTGACTTAACCTTCGATCAAACCGCCTCCCCAGGC
GGTTTTTTCGTTTACAGAGCAGGAGATTACGACGATCGTAAAAGGATCTCAAGAAGATCCTTTACGGATT
CCCGACACCATCACTCTAGATTTCAGTGCAATTTATCTCTTCAAATGTAGCACCTGAAGTCAGCCCCATA
CGATATAAGTTGTAATTCTCATGTTAGTCATGCCCCGCGCCCACCGGAAGGAGCTGACTGGGTTGAAGGC
TCTCAAGGGCATCGGTCGAGATCCCGGTGCCTAATGAGTGAGCTAACTTACATTAATTGCGTTGCGCTCA
CTGCCCGCTTTCCAGTCGGGAAACCTGTCGTGCCAGCTGCATTAATGAATCGGCCAACGCGCGGGGAGAG
GCGGTTTGCGTATTGGGCGCCAGGGTGGTTTTTCTTTTCACCAGTGAGACGGGCAACAGCTGATTGCCCT
TCACCGCCTGGCCCTGAGAGAGTTGCAGCAAGCGGTCCACGCTGGTTTGCCCCAGCAGGCGAAAATCCTG
TTTGATGGTGGTTAACGGCGGGATATAACATGAGCTGTCTTCGGTATCGTCGTATCCCACTACCGAGATG
TCCGCACCAACGCGCAGCCCGGACTCGGTAATGGCGCGCATTGCGCCCAGCGCCATCTGATCGTTGGCAA
CCAGCATCGCAGTGGGAACGATGCCCTCATTCAGCATTTGCATGGTTTGTTGAAAACCGGACATGGCACT
CCAGTCGCCTTCCCGTTCCGCTATCGGCTGAATTTGATTGCGAGTGAGATATTTATGCCAGCCAGCCAGA
CGCAGACGCGCCGAGACAGAACTTAATGGGCCCGCTAACAGCGCGATTTGCTGGTGACCCAATGCGACCA
GATGCTCCACGCCCAGTCGCGTACCGTCTTCATGGGAGAAAATAATACTGTTGATGGGTGTCTGGTCAGA
GACATCAAGAAATAACGCCGGAACATTAGTGCAGGCAGCTTCCACAGCAATGGCATCCTGGTCATCCAGC
GGATAGTTAATGATCAGCCCACTGACGCGTTGCGCGAGAAGATTGTGCACCGCCGCTTTACAGGCTTCGA
CGCCGCTTCGTTCTACCATCGACACCACCACGCTGGCACCCAGTTGATCGGCGCGAGATTTAATCGCCGC
GACAATTTGCGACGGCGCGTGCAGGGCCAGACTGGAGGTGGCAACGCCAATCAGCAACGACTGTTTGCCC
GCCAGTTGTTGTGCCACGCGGTTGGGAATGTAATTCAGCTCCGCCATCGCCGCTTCCACTTTTTCCCGCG
TTTTCGCAGAAACGTGGCTGGCCTGGTTCACCACGCGGGAAACGGTCTGATAAGAGACACCGGCATACTC
TGCGACATCGTATAACGTTACTGGTTTCACATTCACCACCCTGAATTGACTCTCTTCCGGGCGCTATCAT
GCCATACCGCGAAAGGTTTTGCGCCATTCGATGGTGTCCGGGATCTCGACGCTCTCCCTTATG
